Addgene plasmid #163473: AiP1036-pAAV-mscRE10-minBGpromoter-FlpO-WPRE-hGHpA
Purpose: Direct-expressing FlpO AAV Virus. Alias: AiP1036 - pAAV-AiE2010m-minBG-FlpO-WPRE-HGHpA
Depositing lab: Allen Institute for Brain Science & Bosiljka Tasic. Depositing organization: Allen Institute. Publication: Enhancer viruses for combinatorial cell-subclass-specific labeling. Graybuck LT, Daigle TL, Sedeno-Cortes AE, Walker M, Kalmbach B, Lenz GH, Morin E, Nguyen TN, Garren E, Bendrick JL, Kim TK, Zhou T, Mortrud M, Yao S, Siverts LA, Larsen R, Gore BB, Szelenyi ER, Trader C, Balaram P, van Velthoven CTJ, Chiang M, Mich JK, Dee N, Goldy J, Cetin AH, Smith K, Way SW, Esposito L, Yao Z, Gradinaru V, Sunkin SM, Lein E, Levi BP, Ting JT, Zeng H, Tasic B. Neuron. 2021 Mar 23. pii: S0896-6273(21)00159-8. doi: 10.1016/j.neuron.2021.03.011. PubMed 33789083.
Backbone
  Vector backbone: pAAV-mscRE4-minBGpromoter-FlpO-WPRE-hGHpA
  Backbone manufacturer: Allen Institute
  Vector type: AAV
Growth in bacteria
  Bacterial resistance: Ampicillin, 100 μg/mL
  Growth temperature: 37°C
  Growth strain: NEB Stable
  Copy number: High Copy
Gene/Insert
  Gene/Insert name: FlpO
  Species: Synthetic
  Insert size (bp): 1296
  Promoter: Beta Globin minimal promoter
  Cloning method: Restriction Enzyme; 5′ cloning site Mlul (not destroyed); 3′ cloning site SacI (not destroyed)
  Sequencing primers: 5′ CACCACCTGTCAGCTCCTTT; 3′ AAGGGAGATCCGACTCGTCT
Terms and licenses: Academic/Nonprofit Terms; Industry Terms: Not Available to Industry
Depositor comments: Funded by BRAIN initiative.
How to cite: AiP1036-pAAV-mscRE10-minBGpromoter-FlpO-WPRE-hGHpA was a gift from Allen Institute for Brain Science & Bosiljka Tasic (Addgene plasmid # 163473 ; http://n2t.net/addgene:163473 ; RRID:Addgene_163473)
