[The description below was written by a language model from this plasmid's Addgene catalogue record and pLannotate feature annotations shown in this document.]
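Description:
AiP1036-pAAV-mscRE10-minBGpromoter-FlpO-WPRE-hGHpA is a roughly 6 kb AAV transfer plasmid used to package recombinant adeno-associated virus that directly expresses the FlpO recombinase under enhancer control. It derives from a sister construct carrying a different enhancer (mscRE4). It is maintained in bacteria through a high-copy ColE1/pUC-type origin and selected with ampicillin via the bla gene. An f1 phage origin is also present in the backbone. The short bom and rop matches in the annotation are only residual fragments. The expression cassette is flanked by AAV2 inverted terminal repeats, which provide the signals for genome replication and encapsidation. The right-hand ITR is annotated in full. The left one is detected only as short fragments, which may simply reflect the difficulty of sequencing through these repeats.

The cassette begins with the mscRE10 enhancer (alias AiE2010m) and a minimal beta-globin promoter. Neither is annotated in the feature table, but both presumably lie in the unannotated stretch between the left ITR and the coding sequence. A minimal promoter has little activity on its own, so transcription depends on the adjacent enhancer, which confers selectivity for particular cell types. The payload is FLPo, a mouse codon-optimised, thermostable FLP recombinase fused to an SV40 nuclear localisation signal, which recombines FRT sites. It is followed by a WPRE to increase transcript stability and expression, and by the human growth hormone polyadenylation signal.

The associated work concerns enhancer viruses for combinatorial labelling of specific cell subclasses in the brain. In that setting, the virus would supply Flp activity to enhancer-defined cells and switch on Flp-dependent reporters or effectors. The record does not state which cell population mscRE10 targets.
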