Features (pLannotate 1.2.2; 14 found; start..end, strand, type, name):
     12..39      +  repeat_region  AAV2 ITR (fragment): inverted terminal repeat of adeno-associated virus serotype 2 inverted
     68..95      +  repeat_region  AAV2 ITR (fragment): inverted terminal repeat of adeno-associated virus serotype 2 inverted
    814..2112    +  CDS            FLPo: nuclear-targeted site-specific recombinase FLPo is a mouse codon-optimized fusion between the SV40 nuclear localization signal and a thermostable version of the Saccharomyces cerevisiae site-specific recombinase FLP. Recombination occurs at FRT sequences.
   2113..2137    +  misc_feature   MCS (fragment): pBluescript multiple cloning site
   2137..2725    +  misc_feature   WPRE: woodchuck hepatitis virus posttranscriptional regulatory element
   2757..3233    +  polyA_signal   hGH poly(A) signal: human growth hormone polyadenylation signal
   3273..3413    +  repeat_region  AAV2 ITR: inverted terminal repeat of adeno-associated virus serotype 2 inverted
   3418..3469    -  misc_feature   bom (fragment): basis of mobility region from pBR322
   3488..3943    +  rep_origin     f1 ori (sequence partly withheld): f1 bacteriophage origin of replication; arrow indicates direction of (+) strand synthesis
   3944..3993    -  misc_feature   bom (fragment): basis of mobility region from pBR322
   4095..4130    -  CDS            rop (fragment): Rop protein, which maintains plasmids at low copy number; rop
   4225..4329    +  promoter       AmpR promoter: bla
   4330..5190    +  CDS            AmpR: β-lactamase; bla; confers resistance to ampicillin, carbenicillin, and related antibiotics
   5361..5949    +  rep_origin     ori: high-copy-number ColE1/pMB1/pBR322/pUC origin of replication
>Addgene plasmid #163473 | AiP1036-pAAV-mscRE10-minBGpromoter-FlpO-WPRE-hGHpA | addgene full sequence | sequence record 325784 | Addgene NGS Result
CCTGCAGGCAGCTGCGCGCTCGCTCGCTCACTGAGGCCGCCCGGGCGTCGGGCGACCTTTGGTCGCCCGG
CCTCAGTGAGCGAGCGAGCGCGCAGAGAGGGAGTGGCCAACTCCATCACTAGGGGTTCCTGCGGCCGCAC
GCGTATGTGTCTTTTACTCTGATCCTCCTGTTTTTACCTTCCAAGTGCTGGAATCACAGACATATACCAC
TGTGCATAGCATCATTACAATGTTATAGTTTTTCACACTATGCCTTGACTTTTTGGAAAGGCAAACCACC
TCTTGGATTTCTCCTTCCTTCTCTATCTCTCTCTCTCTCTCTTCCTCCCTCCGTCCCTCCATCTCTTCCT
CCTTCCCATTTTCTTCTCTCCCTATTTGGACACAATATAAAATAATTTAGATGAGGTGAGTTAAATTGTG
AACAAAGTATGTGCCTATACATGGTTGTAAATCAGCTTATCAAAGTGTAATATTAGAAGAATTTATAAAA
ATGATAAAATTCATACTCAAAGTTCTGTGTAAAGCAATAATAGCTTTATCTCCTTTTAGTTATCTTGAGT
CTTTCTATGACTAACAACTCCCTCATAGGCATCTTAAAGAGCAGTAAGCATAAGTAGATTCCAAATGGGA
AGGGAGAAGTGTGAACCATCACTTTCATCCAGACTTGTAGATATATCTGCTGCATTTTCAGAAACCAGAA
ACAGACAGTGTTCTTTATCTCCATTGAGTCTAGTGTAGCAACAGAGCTCGGGCTGGGCATAAAAGTCAGG
GCAGAGCCATCTATTGCTTACATTTGCTTCTGGCGTGGCCACCATGGCTCCTAAGAAGAAGAGGAAGGTG
ATGAGCCAGTTCGACATCCTGTGCAAGACCCCCCCCAAGGTGCTGGTGCGGCAGTTCGTGGAGAGATTCG
AGAGGCCCAGCGGCGAGAAGATCGCCAGCTGTGCCGCCGAGCTGACCTACCTGTGCTGGATGATCACCCA
CAACGGCACCGCCATCAAGAGGGCCACCTTCATGAGCTACAACACCATCATCAGCAACAGCCTGAGCTTC
GACATCGTGAACAAGAGCCTGCAGTTCAAGTACAAGACCCAGAAGGCCACCATCCTGGAGGCCAGCCTGA
AGAAGCTGATCCCCGCCTGGGAGTTCACCATCATCCCTTACAACGGCCAGAAGCACCAGAGCGACATCAC
CGACATCGTGTCCAGCCTGCAGCTGCAGTTCGAGAGCAGCGAGGAGGCCGACAAGGGCAACAGCCACAGC
AAGAAGATGCTGAAGGCCCTGCTGTCCGAGGGCGAGAGCATCTGGGAGATCACCGAGAAGATCCTGAACA
GCTTCGAGTACACCAGCAGGTTCACCAAGACCAAGACCCTGTACCAGTTCCTGTTCCTGGCCACATTCAT
CAACTGCGGCAGGTTCAGCGACATCAAGAACGTGGACCCCAAGAGCTTCAAGCTGGTGCAGAACAAGTAC
CTGGGCGTGATCATTCAGTGCCTGGTGACCGAGACCAAGACAAGCGTGTCCAGGCACATCTACTTTTTCA
GCGCCAGAGGCAGGATCGACCCCCTGGTGTACCTGGACGAGTTCCTGAGGAACAGCGAGCCCGTGCTGAA
GAGAGTGAACAGGACCGGCAACAGCAGCAGCAACAAGCAGGAGTACCAGCTGCTGAAGGACAACCTGGTG
CGCAGCTACAACAAGGCCCTGAAGAAGAACGCCCCCTACCCCATCTTCGCTATCAAGAACGGCCCTAAGA
GCCACATCGGCAGGCACCTGATGACCAGCTTTCTGAGCATGAAGGGCCTGACCGAGCTGACAAACGTGGT
GGGCAACTGGAGCGACAAGAGGGCCTCCGCCGTGGCCAGGACCACCTACACCCACCAGATCACCGCCATC
CCCGACCACTACTTCGCCCTGGTGTCCAGGTACTACGCCTACGACCCCATCAGCAAGGAGATGATCGCCC
TGAAGGACGAGACCAACCCCATCGAGGAGTGGCAGCACATCGAGCAGCTGAAGGGCAGCGCCGAGGGCAG
CATCAGATACCCCGCCTGGAACGGCATCATCAGCCAGGAGGTGCTGGACTACCTGAGCAGCTACATCAAC
AGGCGGATCTGAGAATTCGATATCAAGCTTATCGATAATCAACCTCTGGATTACAAAATTTGTGAAAGAT
TGACTGGTATTCTTAACTATGTTGCTCCTTTTACGCTATGTGGATACGCTGCTTTAATGCCTTTGTATCA
TGCTATTGCTTCCCGTATGGCTTTCATTTTCTCCTCCTTGTATAAATCCTGGTTGCTGTCTCTTTATGAG
GAGTTGTGGCCCGTTGTCAGGCAACGTGGCGTGGTGTGCACTGTGTTTGCTGACGCAACCCCCACTGGTT
GGGGCATTGCCACCACCTGTCAGCTCCTTTCCGGGACTTTCGCTTTCCCCCTCCCTATTGCCACGGCGGA
ACTCATCGCCGCCTGCCTTGCCCGCTGCTGGACAGGGGCTCGGCTGTTGGGCACTGACAATTCCGTGGTG
TTGTCGGGGAAATCATCGTCCTTTCCTTGGCTGCTCGCCTATGTTGCCACCTGGATTCTGCGCGGGACGT
CCTTCTGCTACGTCCCTTCGGCCCTCAATCCAGCGGACCTTCCTTCCCGCGGCCTGCTGCCGGCTCTGCG
GCCTCTTCCGCGTCTTCGCCTTCGCCCTCAGACGAGTCGGATCTCCCTTTGGGCCGCCTCCCCGCATCGA
TACCGAGCGCTGCTCGAGAGATCTACGGGTGGCATCCCTGTGACCCCTCCCCAGTGCCTCTCCTGGCCCT
GGAAGTTGCCACTCCAGTGCCCACCAGCCTTGTCCTAATAAAATTAAGTTGCATCATTTTGTCTGACTAG
GTGTCCTTCTATAATATTATGGGGTGGAGGGGGGTGGTATGGAGCAAGGGGCAAGTTGGGAAGACAACCT
GTAGGGCCTGCGGGGTCTATTGGGAACCAAGCTGGAGTGCAGTGGCACAATCTTGGCTCACTGCAATCTC
CGCCTCCTGGGTTCAAGCGATTCTCCTGCCTCAGCCTCCCGAGTTGTTGGGATTCCAGGCATGCATGACC
AGGCTCAGCTAATTTTTGTTTTTTTGGTAGAGACGGGGTTTCACCATATTGGCCAGGCTGGTCTCCAACT
CCTAATCTCAGGTGATCTACCCACCTTGGCCTCCCAAATTGCTGGGATTACAGGCGTGAACCACTGCTCC
CTTCCCTGTCCTTCTGATTTTGTAGGTAACCACGTGCGGACCGAGCGGCCGCAGGAACCCCTAGTGATGG
AGTTGGCCACTCCCTCTCTGCGCGCTCGCTCGCTCACTGAGGCCGGGCGACCAAAGGTCGCCCGACGCCC
GGGCTTTGCCCGGGCGGCCTCAGTGAGCGAGCGAGCGCGCAGCTGCCTGCAGGGGCGCCTGATGCGGTAT
TTTCTCCTTACGCATCTGTGCGGTATTTCACACCGCATA
[95 nt withheld, positions 3470-3564]
T
[46 nt withheld, positions 3566-3611]
C
[141 nt withheld, positions 3613-3753]
CCTTTGACGTTGGAGTCCACGTTCTTT
[37 nt withheld, positions 3781-3817]
ACTCTATCTCGGGCTATTCTTTTGATTTATAAGGGATTTTGCCGATTTCGGTCTATTGGTTAAAAAATGA
GCTGATTTAACAAAAATTTAACGCGAATTTTAACAAAATATTAACGTTTACAATTTTATGGTGCACTCTC
AGTACAATCTGCTCTGATGCCGCATAGTTAAGCCAGCCCCGACACCCGCCAACACCCGCTGACGCGCCCT
GACGGGCTTGTCTGCTCCCGGCATCCGCTTACAGACAAGCTGTGACCGTCTCCGGGAGCTGCATGTGTCA
GAGGTTTTCACCGTCATCACCGAAACGCGCGAGACGAAAGGGCCTCGTGATACGCCTATTTTTATAGGTT
AATGTCATGATAATAATGGTTTCTTAGACGTCAGGTGGCACTTTTCGGGGAAATGTGCGCGGAACCCCTA
TTTGTTTATTTTTCTAAATACATTCAAATATGTATCCGCTCATGAGACAATAACCCTGATAAATGCTTCA
ATAATATTGAAAAAGGAAGAGTATGAGTATTCAACATTTCCGTGTCGCCCTTATTCCCTTTTTTGCGGCA
TTTTGCCTTCCTGTTTTTGCTCACCCAGAAACGCTGGTGAAAGTAAAAGATGCTGAAGATCAGTTGGGTG
CACGAGTGGGTTACATCGAACTGGATCTCAACAGCGGTAAGATCCTTGAGAGTTTTCGCCCCGAAGAACG
TTTTCCAATGATGAGCACTTTTAAAGTTCTGCTATGTGGCGCGGTATTATCCCGTATTGACGCCGGGCAA
GAGCAACTCGGTCGCCGCATACACTATTCTCAGAATGACTTGGTTGAGTACTCACCAGTCACAGAAAAGC
ATCTTACGGATGGCATGACAGTAAGAGAATTATGCAGTGCTGCCATAACCATGAGTGATAACACTGCGGC
CAACTTACTTCTGACAACGATCGGAGGACCGAAGGAGCTAACCGCTTTTTTGCACAACATGGGGGATCAT
GTAACTCGCCTTGATCGTTGGGAACCGGAGCTGAATGAAGCCATACCAAACGACGAGCGTGACACCACGA
TGCCTGTAGCAATGGCAACAACGTTGCGCAAACTATTAACTGGCGAACTACTTACTCTAGCTTCCCGGCA
ACAATTAATAGACTGGATGGAGGCGGATAAAGTTGCAGGACCACTTCTGCGCTCGGCCCTTCCGGCTGGC
TGGTTTATTGCTGATAAATCTGGAGCCGGTGAGCGTGGGTCTCGCGGTATCATTGCAGCACTGGGGCCAG
ATGGTAAGCCCTCCCGTATCGTAGTTATCTACACGACGGGGAGTCAGGCAACTATGGATGAACGAAATAG
ACAGATCGCTGAGATAGGTGCCTCACTGATTAAGCATTGGTAACTGTCAGACCAAGTTTACTCATATATA
CTTTAGATTGATTTAAAACTTCATTTTTAATTTAAAAGGATCTAGGTGAAGATCCTTTTTGATAATCTCA
TGACCAAAATCCCTTAACGTGAGTTTTCGTTCCACTGAGCGTCAGACCCCGTAGAAAAGATCAAAGGATC
TTCTTGAGATCCTTTTTTTCTGCGCGTAATCTGCTGCTTGCAAACAAAAAAACCACCGCTACCAGCGGTG
GTTTGTTTGCCGGATCAAGAGCTACCAACTCTTTTTCCGAAGGTAACTGGCTTCAGCAGAGCGCAGATAC
CAAATACTGTTCTTCTAGTGTAGCCGTAGTTAGGCCACCACTTCAAGAACTCTGTAGCACCGCCTACATA
CCTCGCTCTGCTAATCCTGTTACCAGTGGCTGCTGCCAGTGGCGATAAGTCGTGTCTTACCGGGTTGGAC
TCAAGACGATAGTTACCGGATAAGGCGCAGCGGTCGGGCTGAACGGGGGGTTCGTGCACACAGCCCAGCT
TGGAGCGAACGACCTACACCGAACTGAGATACCTACAGCGTGAGCTATGAGAAAGCGCCACGCTTCCCGA
AGGGAGAAAGGCGGACAGGTATCCGGTAAGCGGCAGGGTCGGAACAGGAGAGCGCACGAGGGAGCTTCCA
GGGGGAAACGCCTGGTATCTTTATAGTCCTGTCGGGTTTCGCCACCTCTGACTTGAGCGTCGATTTTTGT
GATGCTCGTCAGGGGGGCGGAGCCTATGGAAAAACGCCAGCAACGCGGCCTTTTTACGGTTCCTGGCCTT
TTGCTGGCCTTTTGCTCACATGT
